>Addgene plasmid #207314 | pHCMV_WWAV_GPC | addgene full sequence | sequence record 407373 | Addgene NGS Result
GCGGCCGCTCTAGAGAGCTTGGCCCATTGCATACGTTGTATCCATATCATAATATGTACATTTATATTGG
CTCATGTCCAACATTACCGCCATGTTGACATTGATTATTGACTAGTTATTAATAGTAATCAATTACGGGG
TCATTAGTTCATAGCCCATATATGGAGTTCCGCGTTACATAACTTACGGTAAATGGCCCGCCTGGCTGAC
CGCCCAACGACCCCCGCCCATTGACGTCAATAATGACGTATGTTCCCATAGTAACGCCAATAGGGACTTT
CCATTGACGTCAATGGGTGGAGTATTTACGGTAAACTGCCCACTTGGCAGTACATCAAGTGTATCATATG
CCAAGTACGCCCCCTATTGACGTCAATGACGGTAAATGGCCCGCCTGGCATTATGCCCAGTACATGACCT
TATGGGACTTTCCTACTTGGCAGTACATCTACGTATTAGTCATCGCTATTACCATGGTGATGCGGTTTTG
GCAGTACATCAATGGGCGTGGATAGCGGTTTGACTCACGGGGATTTCCAAGTCTCCACCCCATTGACGTC
AATGGGAGTTTGTTTTGGCACCAAAATCAACGGGACTTTCCAAAATGTCGTAACAACTCCGCCCCATTGA
CGCAAATGGGCGGTAGGCGTGTACGGTGGGAGGTCTATATAAGCAGAGCTCGTTTAGTGAACCGTCAGAT
CGCCTGGACACGCCATCCACGCTGTTTTGACCTCCATAGATGACACCGGGACCGATCCAGCCTCCGGTCG
ACCGATCCTGAGAACTTCAGGGTGAGTTTGGGGACCCTTGATTGTTCTTTCTTTTTCGCTATTGTAAAAT
TCATGTTATATGGAGGGGGCAAAGTTTTCAGGGTGTTGTTTAGAATGGGAAGATGTCCCTTGTATCACCA
TGGACCCTCATGATAATTTTGTTTCTTTCACTTTCTACTCTGTTGACAACCATTGTCTCCTCTTATTTTC
TTTTCATTTTCTGTAACTTTTTCGTTAAACTTTAGCTTGCATTTGTAACGAATTTTTAAATTCACTTTTG
TTTATTTGTCAGATTGTAAGTACTTTCTCTAATCACTTTTTTTTCAAGGCAATCAGGGTATATTATATTG
TACTTCAGCACAGTTTTAGAGAACAATTGTTATAATTAAATGATAAGGTAGAATATTTCTGCATATAAAT
TCTGGCTGGCGTGGAAATATTCTTATTGGTAGAAACAACTACACCCTGGTCATCATCCTGCCTTTCTCTT
TATGGTTACAATGATATACACTGTTTGAGATGAGGATAAAATACTCTGAGTCCAAACCGGGCCCCTCTGC
TAACCATGTTCATGCCTTCTTCTCTTTCCTACAGCTCCTGGGCAACGTGCTGGTTGTTGTGCTGTCTCAT
CATTTTGGCAAAGAATTCGCCACCATGGGCCAGCTGGTGAGCTTTTTCGGCGAGATCCCTTCCATCATTC
ACGAGGCTCTGAACGTGGCTCTGATGGCCGTGTCCATCATCGCCGTCGTCAAAGGACTGATCAATCTGTG
GAAGAGCGGCATTCTGCAACTGGTCGCTTTTCTGCTGCTGGCTGGAAGAAGCTGTAGCGTGCCTATTGGC
CACCACATTGAACTCGAGCACATCACCATCAACGCTAGCAGCGTGATCCCTTTCGTGCCTAGCACATGCA
GCGTCAACCACACCCACTTTCTGATCAAGGGCCCTTTCGAGGCCAGATGGGGAATCAGCCTCGAGATTAC
CGACATCGCCGTGCTGGTGGATGTGGACGGCGGCAAGCAAGCCAGCATCGTGCCCTCCAATGTGTCTCTG
TGCTTTGAGGGCAACGAGGACAAGAGGCTCGTGGCTTTCACACTGAACTGGTTCCTCAACGGACTGGGCT
ACGATCAAAAGACCGACCCCAAGATTCTGTGTGAGAACACAACCGTCGATCAAGTGTCTAGACTGCAGAT
TAACATCACCAACGAGGACTACTGTAATAAGGTCTTTTTTAAGATGAAGAAAATCTTTGGCAGCTTCGTG
GACCCTTGCCTCAACGGCCAGAAGAAATATATTCTGCTGAAAAACACCAGCTGGATCAACGGATGCGATG
GAAACCATCTCTCCACACTGCATCTCATTCTGCAGAACGCTTATAGACAAGCCGTGGGCATTAGAAAACT
GCAAGCCTTTTTCAGCTGGACCCTCTCCGACAACGTGGGCACAGACGTCCCCGGCGGCTATTGCCTCGAG
AAGTGGATGCTGATCTCCTCCGAGCTGAAATGCTTCGGCAACACCGCCGTGGCTAAGTGCAATCTCAACC
ACGACAGCGAGTTCTGTGACATGCTGAGACTGTTCGACTTTAACAGAAAGGCCATCTCCGTGCTGCAGAA
TAAGACCAAGCACCAGCTGGACATTATGATCACCGCCGTGAACAATCTCATCAGCGACAACATTCTCATG
AAGAATAGAGTGAAGGAGCTGCTGGACATCCCCTACTGCAATTACACCAGATTCTGGTACATCAACCATA
CCGGACTGAACGTGCACTCTCTGCCTAAATGTTGGCTGACAAGAAACGGCAGCTTTCTGAACATCAGCGA
GTTCAGAAACGAGTGGCTGCTGGAATCCGATCACCTCATTAGCGAGATTCTGTCTAGAGAGTACGAGGAA
AGACAGAAGCATACCCCTCTGTCTCTGGTGGACATCTGCTTTTGGAGCACACTGTTCTACACAGCCAGCA
TCTTCCTCCATCTGCTGAGGATCCCCACACATAGACACATTATCGGCGAGGTGTGCCCTAAACCTCACAG
ACTCACCTCCGACTCTCTGTGCGCTTGTGGCCTCTTTAGACTGAAAGGCAGACCCCTCAAGTGGGTGAGG
AGAACATGATGTCTTCCTGGAGCTCCAGTCATTGACTATAACGTCTCAGATCTTTTTCCCTCTGCCAAAA
ATTATGGGGACATCATGAAGCCCCTTGAGCATCTGACTTCTGGCTAATAAAGGAAATTTATTTTCATTGC
AATAGTGTGTTGGAATTTTTTGTGTCTCTCACTCGGAAGGACATATGGGAGGGCAAATCATTTAAAACAT
CAGAATGAGTATTTGGTTTAGAGTTTGGCAACATATGCCCATATGCTGGCTGCCATGAACAAAGGTTGGC
TATAAAGAGGTCATCAGTATATGAAACAGCCCCCTGCTGTCCATTCCTTATTCCATAGAAAAGCCTTGAC
TTGAGGTTAGATTTTTTTTATATTTTGTTTTGTGTTATTTTTTTCTTTAACATCCCTAAAATTTTCCTTA
CATGTTTTACTAGCCAGATTTTTCCTCCTCTCCTGACTACTCCCAGTCATAGCTGTCCCTCTTCTCTTAT
GGAGATCCCTCGACGGATCGGCCGCAATTCGTAATCATGTCATAGCTGTTTCCTGTGTGAAATTGTTATC
CGCTCACAATTCCACACAACATACGAGCCGGAAGCATAAAGTGTAAAGCCTGGGGTGCCTAATGAGTGAG
CTAACTCACATTAATTGCGTTGCGCTCACTGCCCGCTTTCCAGTCGGGAAACCTGTCGTGCCAGCTGCAT
TAATGAATCGGCCAACGCGCGGGGAGAGGCGGTTTGCGTATTGGGCGCTCTTCCGCTTCCTCGCTCACTG
ACTCGCTGCGCTCGGTCGTTCGGCTGCGGCGAGCGGTATCAGCTCACTCAAAGGCGGTAATACGGTTATC
CACAGAATCAGGGGATAACGCAGGAAAGAACATGTGAGCAAAAGGCCAGCAAAAGGCCAGGAACCGTAAA
AAGGCCGCGTTGCTGGCGTTTTTCCATAGGCTCCGCCCCCCTGACGAGCATCACAAAAATCGACGCTCAA
GTCAGAGGTGGCGAAACCCGACAGGACTATAAAGATACCAGGCGTTTCCCCCTGGAAGCTCCCTCGTGCG
CTCTCCTGTTCCGACCCTGCCGCTTACCGGATACCTGTCCGCCTTTCTCCCTTCGGGAAGCGTGGCGCTT
TCTCATAGCTCACGCTGTAGGTATCTCAGTTCGGTGTAGGTCGTTCGCTCCAAGCTGGGCTGTGTGCACG
AACCCCCCGTTCAGCCCGACCGCTGCGCCTTATCCGGTAACTATCGTCTTGAGTCCAACCCGGTAAGACA
CGACTTATCGCCACTGGCAGCAGCCACTGGTAACAGGATTAGCAGAGCGAGGTATGTAGGCGGTGCTACA
GAGTTCTTGAAGTGGTGGCCTAACTACGGCTACACTAGAAGAACAGTATTTGGTATCTGCGCTCTGCTGA
AGCCAGTTACCTTCGGAAAAAGAGTTGGTAGCTCTTGATCCGGCAAACAAACCACCGCTGGTAGCGGTGG
TTTTTTTGTTTGCAAGCAGCAGATTACGCGCAGAAAAAAAGGATCTCAAGAAGATCCTTTGATCTTTTCT
ACGGGGTCTGACGCTCAGTGGAACGAAAACTCACGTTAAGGGATTTTGGTCATGAGATTATCAAAAAGGA
TCTTCACCTAGATCCTTTTAAATTAAAAATGAAGTTTTAAATCAATCTAAAGTATATATGAGTAAACTTG
GTCTGACAGTTACCAATGCTTAATCAGTGAGGCACCTATCTCAGCGATCTGTCTATTTCGTTCATCCATA
GTTGCCTGACTCCCCGTCGTGTAGATAACTACGATACGGGAGGGCTTACCATCTGGCCCCAGTGCTGCAA
TGATACCGCGAGACCCACGCTCACCGGCACCAGATTTATCAGCAATAAACCAGCCAGCCGGAAGGGCCGA
GCGCAGAAGTGGTCCTGCAACTTTATCCGCCTCCATCCAGTCTATTAATTGTTGCCGGGAAGCTAGAGTA
AGTAGTTCGCCAGTTAATAGTTTGCGCAACGTTGTTGCCATTGCTACAGGCATCGTGGTGTCACGCTCGT
CGTTTGGTATGGCTTCATTCAGCTCCGGTTCCCAACGATCAAGGCGAGTTACATGATCCCCCATGTTGTG
CAAAAAAGCGGTTAGCTCCTTCGGTCCTCCGATCGTTGTCAGAAGTAAGTTGGCCGCAGTGTTATCACTC
ATGGTTATGGCAGCACTGCATAATTCTCTTACTGTCATGCCATCCGTAAGATGCTTTTCTGTGACTGGTG
AGTACTCAACCAAGTCATTCTGAGAATAGTGTATGCGGCGACCGAGTTGCTCTTGCCCGGCGTCAATACG
GGATAATACCGCGCCACATAGCAGAACTTTAAAAGTGCTCATCATTGGAAAACGTTCTTCGGGGCGAAAA
CTCTCAAGGATCTTACCGCTGTTGAGATCCAGTTCGATGTAACCCACTCGTGCACCCAACTGATCTTCAG
CATCTTTTACTTTCACCAGCGTTTCTGGGTGAGCAAAAACAGGAAGGCAAAATGCCGCAAAAAAGGGAAT
AAGGGCGACACGGAAATGTTGAATACTCATACTCTTCCTTTTTCAATATTATTGAAGCATTTATCAGGGT
TATTGTCTCATGAGCGGATACATATTTGAATGTATTTAGAAAAATAAACAAATAGGGGTTCCGCGCACAT
TTCCCCGAAAAGTGCCACCTAAATTGTAAGCGTTAATATTTTGTTAAAATTCGCGTTAAATTTTTGTTAA
ATCAGCTCATTTTTTAACCAATAGGCCGAAATCGGCAAAATCCCTTATAAATCAAAAGAATAGACCGAGA
TAGGGT
[37 nt withheld, positions 5677-5713]
AAAGAACGTGGACTCCAACGTCAAAGG
[49 nt withheld, positions 5741-5789]
T
[91 nt withheld, positions 5791-5881]
G
[124 nt withheld, positions 5883-6006]
CCCATTCGCCATTCAGGCTGCGCAACTGTTGGGAAGGGCGATCGGTGCGGGCCTCTTCGCTATTACGCCA
GCTGGCGAAAGGGGGATGTGCTGCAAGGCGATTAAGTTGGGTAACGCCAGGGTTTTCCCAGTCACGACGT
TGTAAAACGACGGCCAGTGAGCGCGCGTAATACGACTCACTATAGGGCGAATTGGAGCTCCACCGCGGTG
Features (pLannotate 1.2.2; 16 found; start..end, strand, type, name):
     97..476     +  enhancer       CMV enhancer: human cytomegalovirus immediate early enhancer
    477..680     +  promoter       CMV promoter: human cytomegalovirus (CMV) immediate early promoter
    792..1364    +  intron         β-globin intron: intron from rabbit β-globin gene
   1425..2864    +  CDS            GPC: GLYC_WWAVU - Also known as GP-C. Experimental evidence at protein level: Swiss-Prot protein existence level 1. [Glycoprotein G1]: interacts with the host receptor. From Whitewater Arroyo mammarenavirus (isolate Rat/United States/AV 9310135/1995) (WWAV).
   2986..3041    +  polyA_signal   β-globin poly(A) signal: rabbit β-globin polyadenylation signal (Gil and Proudfoot, 1987)
   3423..3439    -  protein_bind   lac operator: The lac repressor binds to the lac operator to inhibit transcription in E. coli. This inhibition can be relieved by adding lactose or isopropyl-β-D-thiogalactopyranoside (IPTG). lac repressor encoded by lacI
   3447..3477    -  promoter       lac promoter: promoter for the E. coli lac operon
   3492..3513    -  protein_bind   CAP binding site: CAP binding activates transcription in the presence of cAMP. E. coli catabolite activator protein
   3526..3618    -  CDS            lacI (fragment): lac repressor; lacI; The lac repressor binds to the lac operator to inhibit transcription in E. coli. This inhibition can be relieved by adding lactose or isopropyl-β-D-thiogalactopyranoside (IPTG).
   3801..4389    -  rep_origin     ori: high-copy-number ColE1/pMB1/pBR322/pUC origin of replication
   4560..5420    -  CDS            AmpR: β-lactamase; bla; confers resistance to ampicillin, carbenicillin, and related antibiotics
   5421..5525    -  promoter       AmpR promoter: bla
   5578..6006    -  rep_origin     f1 ori (sequence partly withheld): f1 bacteriophage origin of replication; arrow indicates direction of (+) strand synthesis
   6011..6166    -  CDS            lacZα (fragment): LacZα fragment of β-galactosidase; lacZ fragment
   6174..6192    +  promoter       T7 promoter: promoter for bacteriophage T7 RNA polymerase
   6201..14      +  misc_feature   MCS (fragment) (across the origin): pBluescript multiple cloning site
