[The description below was written by a language model from this plasmid's Addgene catalogue record and pLannotate feature annotations shown in this document.]
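Description:
pHCMV_WWAV_GPC is a mammalian expression plasmid built on the pHCMV backbone that drives production of the glycoprotein precursor (GPC) of Whitewater Arroyo virus, a New World mammarenavirus. The roughly 1.45 kb insert is a synthetic, mammalian codon-optimized open reading frame cloned between EcoRI and BglII sites that remain intact. The full sequenced plasmid is about 6.2 kb. Expression is controlled by the human cytomegalovirus immediate-early enhancer and promoter, followed by a rabbit β-globin intron upstream of the coding sequence. The intron provides a splicing event that generally improves mRNA processing and expression. A rabbit β-globin polyadenylation signal terminates the transcript. No epitope tag, reporter or mammalian selection marker is annotated, so the construct is suited to transient transfection.

The bacterial portion resembles a pBluescript-type skeleton. It carries a high-copy ColE1/pUC origin, an ampicillin resistance gene (β-lactamase) with its own promoter, and an f1 phage origin. It also retains remnants of the lac region: the lac promoter and operator, a CAP binding site, lacI and lacZα fragments, a T7 promoter and part of the multiple cloning site. These remnants play no evident role in the expression cassette.

Arenavirus GPC is processed into the receptor-binding G1 and fusion-mediating G2 subunits. Plasmids of this design are commonly co-transfected with packaging and transfer vectors to pseudotype viral particles. The associated publication concerns modular envelope design for cell type-specific delivery, which is consistent with using this envelope protein to test or alter particle tropism. The record itself states the purpose only as mammalian expression of the WWAV GPC protein.
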