Addgene plasmid #207314: pHCMV_WWAV_GPC
Purpose: Mammalian expression of Whitewater Arroyo virus GPC protein
Depositing lab: Feng Zhang. Publication: Cell type-specific delivery by modular envelope design. Strebinger D, Frangieh CJ, Friedrich MJ, Faure G, Macrae RK, Zhang F. Nat Commun. 2023 Aug 23;14(1):5141. doi: 10.1038/s41467-023-40788-8. PubMed 37612276.
Backbone
  Vector backbone: pHCMV
  Backbone manufacturer: Clontech
  Backbone size w/o insert (bp): 4764
  Vector type: Mammalian Expression
Growth in bacteria
  Bacterial resistance: Ampicillin, 100 μg/mL
  Growth temperature: 37°C
  Growth strain: NEB Stable
  Copy number: High Copy
Gene/Insert
  Gene/Insert name: WWAV_GPC
  Species: Whitewater Arroyo virus
  Insert size (bp): 1452
  Mutation: mammalian codon optimization
  Promoter: CMV promoter
  Cloning method: Restriction Enzyme; 5′ cloning site EcoRI (not destroyed); 3′ cloning site BglII (not destroyed)
Resource information
  A portion of this plasmid was derived from a plasmid made by: synthesis
Terms and licenses: Academic/Nonprofit Terms; Industry Terms: Not Available to Industry
Depositor comments: GenBank: AFU54675.1
How to cite: pHCMV_WWAV_GPC was a gift from Feng Zhang (Addgene plasmid # 207314 ; http://n2t.net/addgene:207314 ; RRID:Addgene_207314)
